>Addgene plasmid #121541 | pEJS1027-pMCSG7-SmuCas9 | depositor full sequence | sequence record 232930 | pEJS1027-pMCSG7-SmuCas9 sequence 8490 bps
AACATTGGAAGTGGATAACGGATCCGAATTCGAGCTCCGTCGACAAGCTTGCGGCCGCACTCGAGCACCA
CCACCACCACCACTGAGATCCGGCTGCTAACAAAGCCCGAAAGGAAGCTGAGTTGGCTGCTGCCACCGCT
GAGCAATAACTAGCATAACCCCTTGGGGCCTCTAAACGGGTCTTGAGGGGTTTTTTGCTGAAAGGAGGAA
CTATATCCGGATTGGCGAATGGG
[124 nt withheld, positions 234-357]
C
[91 nt withheld, positions 359-449]
AGGGTGATGGTTCACATTAACGCTTACAATTTAGGTGGCACTTTTCGGGGAAATGTGCGCGGAACCCCTA
TTTGTTTATTTTTCTAAATACATTCAAATATGTATCCGCTCATGAGACAATAACCCTGATAAATGCTTCA
ATAATTTGAAAAAGGAAGAGTATGAGTATTCAACATTTCCGTGTCGCCCTTATTCCCTTTTTTGCGGCAT
TTTGCCTTCCTGTTTTTGCTCACCCAGAAACGCTGGTGAAAGTAAAAGATGCTGAAGATCAGTTGGGTGC
ACGAGTGGGTTACATCGAACTGGATCTCAACAGCGGTAAGATCCTTGAGAGTTTTCGCCCCGAAGAACGT
TTTCCAATGATGAGCACTTTTAAAGTTCTGCTATGTGGCGCGGTATTATCCCGTATTGACGCCGGGCAAG
AGCAACTCGGTCGCCGCATACACTATTCTCAGAATGACTTGGTTGAGTACTCACCAGTCACAGAAAAGCA
TCTTACGGATGGCATGACAGTAAGAGAATTATGCAGTGCTGCCATAACCATGAGTGATAACACTGCGGCC
AACTTACTTCTGACAACGATCGGAGGACCGAAGGAGCTAACCGCTTTTTTGCACAACATGGGGGATCATG
TAACTCGCCTTGATCGTTGGGAACCGGAGCTGAATGAAGCCATACCAAACGACGAGCGTGACACCACGAT
GCCTGCAGCAATGGCAACAACGTTGCGCAAACTATTAACTGGCGAACTACTTACTCTAGCTTCCCGGCAA
CAATTAATAGACTGGATGGAGGCGGATAAAGTTGCAGGACCACTTCTGCGCTCGGCCCTTCCGGCTGGCT
GGTTTATTGCTGATAAATCTGGAGCCGGTGAGCGTGGGTCTCGCGGTATCATTGCAGCACTGGGGCCAGA
TGGTAAGCCCTCCCGTATCGTAGTTATCTACACGACGGGGAGTCAGGCAACTATGGATGAACGAAATAGA
CAGATCGCTGAGATAGGTGCCTCACTGATTAAGCATTGGTAACTGTCAGACCAAGTTTACTCATATATAC
TTTAGATTGATTTAAAACTTCATTTTTAATTTAAAAGGATCTAGGTGAAGATCCTTTTTGATAATCTCAT
GACCAAAATCCCTTAACGTGAGTTTTCGTTCCACTGAGCGTCAGACCCCGTAGAAAAGATCAAAGGATCT
TCTTGAGATCCTTTTTTTCTGCGCGTAATCTGCTGCTTGCAAACAAAAAAACCACCGCTACCAGCGGTGG
TTTGTTTGCCGGATCAAGAGCTACCAACTCTTTTTCCGAAGGTAACTGGCTTCAGCAGAGCGCAGATACC
AAATACTGTCCTTCTAGTGTAGCCGTAGTTAGGCCACCACTTCAAGAACTCTGTAGCACCGCCTACATAC
CTCGCTCTGCTAATCCTGTTACCAGTGGCTGCTGCCAGTGGCGATAAGTCGTGTCTTACCGGGTTGGACT
CAAGACGATAGTTACCGGATAAGGCGCAGCGGTCGGGCTGAACGGGGGGTTCGTGCACACAGCCCAGCTT
GGAGCGAACGACCTACACCGAACTGAGATACCTACAGCGTGAGCTATGAGAAAGCGCCACGCTTCCCGAA
GGGAGAAAGGCGGACAGGTATCCGGTAAGCGGCAGGGTCGGAACAGGAGAGCGCACGAGGGAGCTTCCAG
GGGGAAACGCCTGGTATCTTTATAGTCCTGTCGGGTTTCGCCACCTCTGACTTGAGCGTCGATTTTTGTG
ATGCTCGTCAGGGGGGCGGAGCCTATGGAAAAACGCCAGCAACGCGGCCTTTTTACGGTTCCTGGCCTTT
TGCTGGCCTTTTGCTCACATGTTCTTTCCTGCGTTATCCCCTGATTCTGTGGATAACCGTATTACCGCCT
TTGAGTGAGCTGATACCGCTCGCCGCAGCCGAACGACCGAGCGCAGCGAGTCAGTGAGCGAGGAAGCGGA
AGAGCGCCTGATGCGGTATTTTCTCCTTACGCATCTGTGCGGTATTTCACACCGCATATATGGTGCACTC
TCAGTACAATCTGCTCTGATGCCGCATAGTTAAGCCAGTATACACTCCGCTATCGCTACGTGACTGGGTC
ATGGCTGCGCCCCGACACCCGCCAACACCCGCTGACGCGCCCTGACGGGCTTGTCTGCTCCCGGCATCCG
CTTACAGACAAGCTGTGACCGTCTCCGGGAGCTGCATGTGTCAGAGGTTTTCACCGTCATCACCGAAACG
CGCGAGGCAGCTGCGGTAAAGCTCATCAGCGTGGTCGTGAAGCGATTCACAGATGTCTGCCTGTTCATCC
GCGTCCAGCTCGTTGAGTTTCTCCAGAAGCGTTAATGTCTGGCTTCTGATAAAGCGGGCCATGTTAAGGG
CGGTTTTTTCCTGTTTGGTCACTGATGCCTCCGTGTAAGGGGGATTTCTGTTCATGGGGGTAATGATACC
GATGAAACGAGAGAGGATGCTCACGATACGGGTTACTGATGATGAACATGCCCGGTTACTGGAACGTTGT
GAGGGTAAACAACTGGCGGTATGGATGCGGCGGGACCAGAGAAAAATCACTCAGGGTCAATGCCAGCGCT
TCGTTAATACAGATGTAGGTGTTCCACAGGGTAGCCAGCAGCATCCTGCGATGCAGATCCGGAACATAAT
GGTGCAGGGCGCTGACTTCCGCGTTTCCAGACTTTACGAAACACGGAAACCGAAGACCATTCATGTTGTT
GCTCAGGTCGCAGACGTTTTGCAGCAGCAGTCGCTTCACGTTCGCTCGCGTATCGGTGATTCATTCTGCT
AACCAGTAAGGCAACCCCGCCAGCCTAGCCGGGTCCTCAACGACAGGAGCACGATCATGCGCACCCGTGG
GGCCGCCATGCCGGCGATAATGGCCTGCTTCTCGCCGAAACGTTTGGTGGCGGGACCAGTGACGAAGGCT
TGAGCGAGGGCGTGCAAGATTCCGAATACCGCAAGCGACAGGCCGATCATCGTCGCGCTCCAGCGAAAGC
GGTCCTCGCCGAAAATGACCCAGAGCGCTGCCGGCACCTGTCCTACGAGTTGCATGATAAAGAAGACAGT
CATAAGTGCGGCGACGATAGTCATGCCCCGCGCCCACCGGAAGGAGCTGACTGGGTTGAAGGCTCTCAAG
GGCATCGGTCGAGATCCCGGTGCCTAATGAGTGAGCTAACTTACATTAATTGCGTTGCGCTCACTGCCCG
CTTTCCAGTCGGGAAACCTGTCGTGCCAGCTGCATTAATGAATCGGCCAACGCGCGGGGAGAGGCGGTTT
GCGTATTGGGCGCCAGGGTGGTTTTTCTTTTCACCAGTGAGACGGGCAACAGCTGATTGCCCTTCACCGC
CTGGCCCTGAGAGAGTTGCAGCAAGCGGTCCACGCTGGTTTGCCCCAGCAGGCGAAAATCCTGTTTGATG
GTGGTTAACGGCGGGATATAACATGAGCTGTCTTCGGTATCGTCGTATCCCACTACCGAGATATCCGCAC
CAACGCGCAGCCCGGACTCGGTAATGGCGCGCATTGCGCCCAGCGCCATCTGATCGTTGGCAACCAGCAT
CGCAGTGGGAACGATGCCCTCATTCAGCATTTGCATGGTTTGTTGAAAACCGGACATGGCACTCCAGTCG
CCTTCCCGTTCCGCTATCGGCTGAATTTGATTGCGAGTGAGATATTTATGCCAGCCAGCCAGACGCAGAC
GCGCCGAGACAGAACTTAATGGGCCCGCTAACAGCGCGATTTGCTGGTGACCCAATGCGACCAGATGCTC
CACGCCCAGTCGCGTACCGTCTTCATGGGAGAAAATAATACTGTTGATGGGTGTCTGGTCAGAGACATCA
AGAAATAACGCCGGAACATTAGTGCAGGCAGCTTCCACAGCAATGGCATCCTGGTCATCCAGCGGATAGT
TAATGATCAGCCCACTGACGCGTTGCGCGAGAAGATTGTGCACCGCCGCTTTACAGGCTTCGACGCCGCT
TCGTTCTACCATCGACACCACCACGCTGGCACCCAGTTGATCGGCGCGAGATTTAATCGCCGCGACAATT
TGCGACGGCGCGTGCAGGGCCAGACTGGAGGTGGCAACGCCAATCAGCAACGACTGTTTGCCCGCCAGTT
GTTGTGCCACGCGGTTGGGAATGTAATTCAGCTCCGCCATCGCCGCTTCCACTTTTTCCCGCGTTTTCGC
AGAAACGTGGCTGGCCTGGTTCACCACGCGGGAAACGGTCTGATAAGAGACACCGGCATACTCTGCGACA
TCGTATAACGTTACTGGTTTCACATTCACCACCCTGAATTGACTCTCTTCCGGGCGCTATCATGCCATAC
CGCGAAAGGTTTTGCGCCATTCGATGGTGTCCGGGATCTCGACGCTCTCCCTTATGCGACTCCTGCATTA
GGAAGCAGCCCAGTAGTAGGTTGAGGCCGTTGAGCACCGCCGCCGCAAGGAATGGTGCATGCAAGGAGAT
GGCGCCCAACAGTCCCCCGGCCACGGGGCCTGCCACCATACCCACGCCGAAACAAGCGCTCATGAGCCCG
AAGTGGCGAGCCCGATCTTCCCCATCGGTGATGTCGGCGATATAGGCGCCAGCAACCGCACCTGTGGCGC
CGGTGATGCCGGCCACGATGCGTCCGGCGTAGAGGATCGAGATCGATCTCGATCCCGCGAAATTAATACG
ACTCACTATAGGGGAATTGTGAGCGGATAACAATTCCCCTCTAGAAATAATTTTGTTTAACTTTAAGAAG
GAGATATACATATGCACCATCATCATCATCATTCTTCTGGTGTAGATCTGGGTACCGAGAACCTGTACTT
CCAATCCAATGCCATGATGATGGAAAAATTTCACTATGTATTGGGTTTGGATTTGGGTATCGCCTCTGTG
GGGTGGGCTGCCATTGAAATTGACAAGGAAACCGAAACATCAATCGGTTTATTGGATTGCGGTGTCAGAA
CATTTGAACGTGCAGAAGTACCCAAAACAGGCGATTCTCTTGCCAAAGCTCGCCGTGAAGCCAGAAGTAC
TCGCCGTTTAATTCGCAGACGTTCGCATCGCTTATTACGTTTAAAACGTTTATTGAAACGTGAAATTTTC
AGGCAGCCTGAAACGTTTAAAGACTTACCAATCAATGCTTGGCAATTGCGTGTTAAAGGCTTGGATAGTC
GGTTGAATGAATATGAATGGGCGGCCGTTTTATTGCATTTGGTGAAGCATCGCGGTTATTTATCGCAACG
CAAAAGCGAAATGAGCGAAACAGACAGCAAATCTGAAATGGGCAGATTACTGGCAGGTGTGGCGGAAAAT
CACCAACTTTTACAACAAGAACAATATCGTACACCAGCCGAATTAGCACTCAAAAAATTTGTGAAACATT
TTCGCAATAAAGGTGGCGATTATGCACACACTTTCAACCGTTTGGATTTGCAAGCCGAATTGCATTTATT
GTTTCAAAAACAACGTGAATTAGGCAATCCATTCACTTCACCAGAATTGGAACGGCAAGTTGATGATTTG
TTGATGACGCAGCGCAGTGCTTTACAAGGTGATGCGATTTTGAAAATGTTGGGTCATTGTGGGTTTGAAC
CTGAACAATTCAAAGCAGCGAAAAACACATTCAGTGCCGAACGTTTTATTTGGTTGACAAAACTCAATAA
TCTTCGCATTCAAGACCAAGGCAAAGAACGTGCGTTAACTGCCGATGAGCGTACCAAATTGTTGGACGAG
CCTTATAAAAAAAGTAAATTGACTTACGCACAAGTTCGCAAATTATTAAGCTTGCCTCAAACTGCTATTT
TTAAAGGTTTGCGTTATGATTTGGAACATGACAAAAAAGCAGAAAACAGTACGTTGATGGAAATGAAATC
CTATCACAACATCCGCCAAACATTGGAAAAATCAGGTTTGAAAACAGAATGGCAAAGTATTGCCACGCAG
CCTGAAATTTTAGATGCAATTGGCACGGCGTTTTCCATTTATAAAACCGATGAAGATATTTCGCATGAAT
TAAAAACGTGCAGGCTGCCTGAAAACGTATTGAATGAATTACTGAAAAACATCAATTTTGATGGATTCAT
TCAATTATCGTTGACTGCATTACGCAAAATTTTGCCCTTGATGGAACAAGGCTACCGTTATGATGAAGCG
TGTACCCAAATTTACGGTAATCATCATTCAGGCAGCTTGCAACAAGAATCAAAGCAATTTTTGCCACATA
TTCCGATTGATGATGTCCGAAATCCTGTGGTGTTCCGTACTTTGACCCAAGCAAGAAAAGTGGTGAATGC
GATTATTCGTCGGTATGGTTCGCCAGCTCGTGTGCATATTGAGATGGCGCGTGAATTGGGTAAGTCTAAA
TCAGACCGTGACCGAATTGAAAAACAACAACAAAAAAATAAAAAAGAACGTGAAAACGCAGTCGCCAAAT
TCAAAGAAGATTTCCCTGATTTTGTGGGCGAACCCAGAGGGAAAGATATTTTGAAAATGCGTTTGTATGA
ACAACAACACGGCAAATGTTTGTATTCGGGTCATGATATTGATATTAATCGATTGAATGAAAAAGGTTAT
GTTGAAATTGACCATGCCCTGCCATTTTCACGGACTTGGGATGATAGTCAAAATAATAAAGTTTTGGTAC
TTGGCAGCGAAAACCAAAATAAACGCAATCAAACGCCTGATGAATATTTGGACGGTGCAAACAATAGCCA
ACGTTGGCTTGAATTTCAAGCGCGTGTACAAACTTGTCATTTTTCTTACGGTAAAAAACAACGCATTCAA
TTAGCCAAATTAGACGATGAAACCGAAAAAGGATTTTTAGAACGCAATCTAAATGATACGCGGTATATTG
CTCGTTTTATGTGTCAATTTGTCCAAGAAAATTTATATTTGACAGGTAAAGGAAAACGTCTTGTTTTTGC
ATCAAACGGCGGAATGACCGCAACATTGAGAAATTTATGGGGTTTGAGAAAAGTCCGTGAAGACAACGAC
CGCCATCATGCTCTTGATGCGATTGTGGTGGCGTGTTCCACTGCTTCTATGCAACAAAAAATAACCAAAG
CATTTCAACGCCATGAAAGCATTGAATATGTGGATACCGAAACGGGCGAAGTAAAATTTCGTATTCCACA
GCCTTGGGATTTTTTCCGTCAGGAAGTGATGATTCGTGTGTTCAGCGACCAACCGTGTGAAGATTTGGTA
GAAAAATTGTCGGCTCGTCCCGAAGCTTTGCATGACAACGTAACGCCTTTATTTGTCTCGCGTGCACCAA
ATCGCAAAATGTCGGGGCAAGGGCATTTGGAAACCATCAAATCTGCAAAAAGGCTGTCTGAAGAAAACAG
TATGGTTAAAAAACCATTAACCACATTGAAATTAAAAGATATTCCAGAAATCGTAGGCTACCCGAGTCGT
GAACCTCAATTGTATGCCGCATTGAAAACACGTTTAGAAACGCATGATGATGACCCAATTAAAGCCTTTG
CCAAACCCTTTTACAAACCCAATAAAAATGGTGAATTGGGGGCGTTGGTTCGATCGGTGCGTGTGAAAGG
TGTACAAAATACGGGTGTAATGGTTCATGATGGCAAAGGCATTGCCGATAATGCCACAATGGTTCGTGTT
GATGTCTATACCAAAGCGGGCAAAAATTACCTTGTTCCTGTGTATGTTTGGCAGGTGGCTCAAGGAATTT
TGCCAAATCGGGCGGTTACTTCTGGCAAAAGTGAAGCAGATTGGGATTTAATTGATGAAAGTTTTGAATT
TAAATTTTCGCTGTCTCGTGGGGATTTAGTGGAAATGATTAGCAATAAAGGAAGAATTTTTGGTTATTAC
AATGGGTTAGATCGTGCAAATGGAAGTATTGGGATTCGTGAACATGATTTGGAAAAGTCCAAAGGAAAAG
ATGGTGTTCATCGTGTTGGCGTGAAAACCGCCACCGCATTCAACAAATACCACGTTGACCCACTTGGTAA
AGAAATTCATCGGTGTTCATCTGAACCACGCCCCACATTAAAAATCAAATCCAAGAAATAA
Features (pLannotate 1.2.2; 19 found; start..end, strand, type, name):
     66..83      +  CDS            9xHis (fragment): 9xHis affinity tag
     93..142     +  CDS            SET1 (fragment): solubility-enhancement tag derived from T7 phage gene 10B
    150..197     +  terminator     T7 terminator: transcription terminator for bacteriophage T7 RNA polymerase
    234..464     +  rep_origin     f1 ori (fragment) (sequence partly withheld): f1 bacteriophage origin of replication; arrow indicates direction of (+) strand synthesis
    507..610     +  promoter       AmpR promoter: bla
    611..1471    +  CDS            AmpR: β-lactamase; bla; confers resistance to ampicillin, carbenicillin, and related antibiotics
   1642..2230    +  rep_origin     ori: high-copy-number ColE1/pMB1/pBR322/pUC origin of replication
   2416..2558    -  misc_feature   bom: basis of mobility region from pBR322
   2660..2851    -  CDS            rop: Rop protein, which maintains plasmids at low copy number; rop
   2868..3248    +  CDS            YPB1_ECOLX: Protein predicted: Swiss-Prot protein existence level 4. From Escherichia coli.
   3320..3611    -  CDS            TcR (fragment): tetracycline efflux protein; tet; confers resistance to tetracycline
   3626..3647    -  protein_bind   CAP binding site: CAP binding activates transcription in the presence of cAMP. E. coli catabolite activator protein
   3660..4742    -  CDS            lacI: lac repressor; lacI; The lac repressor binds to the lac operator to inhibit transcription in E. coli. This inhibition can be relieved by adding lactose or isopropyl-β-D-thiogalactopyranoside (IPTG).
   4743..4820    -  promoter       lacI promoter: lacI
   4828..5107    -  CDS            TcR (fragment): tetracycline efflux protein; tet; confers resistance to tetracycline
   5133..5151    +  promoter       T7 promoter: promoter for bacteriophage T7 RNA polymerase
   5152..5176    +  protein_bind   lac operator: The lac repressor binds to the lac operator to inhibit transcription in E. coli. This inhibition can be relieved by adding lactose or isopropyl-β-D-thiogalactopyranoside (IPTG). lac repressor encoded by lacI
   5191..5213    +  RBS            RBS: efficient ribosome binding site from bacteriophage T7 gene 10 (Olins and Rangwala, 1989)
   5314..8463    +  CDS            cas9: CAS9_NEIMA - Experimental evidence at protein level: Swiss-Prot protein existence level 1. CRISPR (clustered regularly interspaced short palindromic repeat) is an adaptive immune system that provides protection against mobile genetic elements (viruses, transposable elements and conjugative plasmids). CRISPR clusters contain spacers, sequences complementary to antecedent mobile elements, and target invading nucleic acids. CRISPR clusters are transcribed and processed into CRISPR RNA (crRNA). In type II CRISPR systems correct processing of pre-crRNA requires a trans- encoded small RNA (tracrRNA)
