>Addgene plasmid #121541 | pEJS1027-pMCSG7-SmuCas9 | addgene full sequence | sequence record 235978 | Addgene NGS Result
TGGTTAACGGCGGGATATAACATGAGCTGTCTTCGGTATCGTCGTATCCCACTACCGAGATATCCGCACC
AACGCGCAGCCCGGACTCGGTAATGGCGCGCATTGCGCCCAGCGCCATCTGATCGTTGGCAACCAGCATC
GCAGTGGGAACGATGCCCTCATTCAGCATTTGCATGGTTTGTTGAAAACCGGACATGGCACTCCAGTCGC
CTTCCCGTTCCGCTATCGGCTGAATTTGATTGCGAGTGAGATATTTATGCCAGCCAGCCAGACGCAGACG
CGCCGAGACAGAACTTAATGGGCCCGCTAACAGCGCGATTTGCTGGTGACCCAATGCGACCAGATGCTCC
ACGCCCAGTCGCGTACCGTCTTCATGGGAGAAAATAATACTGTTGATGGGTGTCTGGTCAGAGACATCAA
GAAATAACGCCGGAACATTAGTGCAGGCAGCTTCCACAGCAATGGCATCCTGGTCATCCAGCGGATAGTT
AATGATCAGCCCACTGACGCGTTGCGCGAGAAGATTGTGCACCGCCGCTTTACAGGCTTCGACGCCGCTT
CGTTCTACCATCGACACCACCACGCTGGCACCCAGTTGATCGGCGCGAGATTTAATCGCCGCGACAATTT
GCGACGGCGCGTGCAGGGCCAGACTGGAGGTGGCAACGCCAATCAGCAACGACTGTTTGCCCGCCAGTTG
TTGTGCCACGCGGTTGGGAATGTAATTCAGCTCCGCCATCGCCGCTTCCACTTTTTCCCGCGTTTTCGCA
GAAACGTGGCTGGCCTGGTTCACCACGCGGGAAACGGTCTGATAAGAGACACCGGCATACTCTGCGACAT
CGTATAACGTTACTGGTTTCACATTCACCACCCTGAATTGACTCTCTTCCGGGCGCTATCATGCCATACC
GCGAAAGGTTTTGCGCCATTCGATGGTGTCCGGGATCTCGACGCTCTCCCTTATGCGACTCCTGCATTAG
GAAGCAGCCCAGTAGTAGGTTGAGGCCGTTGAGCACCGCCGCCGCAAGGAATGGTGCATGCAAGGAGATG
GCGCCCAACAGTCCCCCGGCCACGGGGCCTGCCACCATACCCACGCCGAAACAAGCGCTCATGAGCCCGA
AGTGGCGAGCCCGATCTTCCCCATCGGTGATGTCGGCGATATAGGCGCCAGCAACCGCACCTGTGGCGCC
GGTGATGCCGGCCACGATGCGTCCGGCGTAGAGGATCGAGATCGATCTCGATCCCGCGAAATTAATACGA
CTCACTATAGGGGAATTGTGAGCGGATAACAATTCCCCTCTAGAAATAATTTTGTTTAACTTTAAGAAGG
AGATATACATATGCACCATCATCATCATCATTCTTCTGGTGTAGATCTGGGTACCGAGAACCTGTACTTC
CAATCCAATGCCATGATGATGGAAAAATTTCACTATGTATTGGGTTTGGATTTGGGTATCGCCTCTGTGG
GGTGGGCTGCCATTGAAATTGACAAGGAAACCGAAACATCAATCGGTTTATTGGATTGCGGTGTCAGAAC
ATTTGAACGTGCAGAAGTACCCAAAACAGGCGATTCTCTTGCCAAAGCTCGCCGTGAAGCCAGAAGTACT
CGCCGTTTAATTCGCAGACGTTCGCATCGCTTATTACGTTTAAAACGTTTATTGAAACGTGAAATTTTCA
GGCAGCCTGAAACGTTTAAAGACTTACCAATCAATGCTTGGCAATTGCGTGTTAAAGGCTTGGATAGTCG
GTTGAATGAATATGAATGGGCGGCCGTTTTATTGCATTTGGTGAAGCATCGCGGTTATTTATCGCAACGC
AAAAGCGAAATGAGCGAAACAGACAGCAAATCTGAAATGGGCAGATTACTGGCAGGTGTGGCGGAAAATC
ACCAACTTTTACAACAAGAACAATATCGTACACCAGCCGAATTAGCACTCAAAAAATTTGTGAAACATTT
TCGCAATAAAGGTGGCGATTATGCACACACTTTCAACCGTTTGGATTTGCAAGCCGAATTGCATTTATTG
TTTCAAAAACAACGTGAATTAGGCAATCCATTCACTTCACCAGAATTGGAACGGCAAGTTGATGATTTGT
TGATGACGCAGCGCAGTGCTTTACAAGGTGATGCGATTTTGAAAATGTTGGGTCATTGTGGGTTTGAACC
TGAACAATTCAAAGCAGCGAAAAACACATTCAGTGCCGAACGTTTTATTTGGTTGACAAAACTCAATAAT
CTTCGCATTCAAGACCAAGGCAAAGAACGTGCGTTAACTGCCGATGAGCGTACCAAATTGTTGGACGAGC
CTTATAAAAAAAGTAAATTGACTTACGCACAAGTTCGCAAATTATTAAGCTTGCCTCAAACTGCTATTTT
TAAAGGTTTGCGTTATGATTTGGAACATGACAAAAAAGCAGAAAACAGTACGTTGATGGAAATGAAATCC
TATCACAACATCCGCCAAACATTGGAAAAATCAGGTTTGAAAACAGAATGGCAAAGTATTGCCACGCAGC
CTGAAATTTTAGATGCAATTGGCACGGCGTTTTCCATTTATAAAACCGATGAAGATATTTCGCATGAATT
AAAAACGTGCAGGCTGCCTGAAAACGTATTGAATGAATTACTGAAAAACATCAATTTTGATGGATTCATT
CAATTATCGTTGACTGCATTACGCAAAATTTTGCCCTTGATGGAACAAGGCTACCGTTATGATGAAGCGT
GTACCCAAATTTACGGTAATCATCATTCAGGCAGCTTGCAACAAGAATCAAAGCAATTTTTGCCACATAT
TCCGATTGATGATGTCCGAAATCCTGTGGTGTTCCGTACTTTGACCCAAGCAAGAAAAGTGGTGAATGCG
ATTATTCGTCGGTATGGTTCGCCAGCTCGTGTGCATATTGAGATGGCGCGTGAATTGGGTAAGTCTAAAT
CAGACCGTGACCGAATTGAAAAACAACAACAAAAAAATAAAAAAGAACGTGAAAACGCAGTCGCCAAATT
CAAAGAAGATTTCCCTGATTTTGTGGGCGAACCCAGAGGGAAAGATATTTTGAAAATGCGTTTGTATGAA
CAACAACACGGCAAATGTTTGTATTCGGGTCATGATATTGATATTAATCGATTGAATGAAAAAGGTTATG
TTGAAATTGACCATGCCCTGCCATTTTCACGGACTTGGGATGATAGTCAAAATAATAAAGTTTTGGTACT
TGGCAGCGAAAACCAAAATAAACGCAATCAAACGCCTGATGAATATTTGGACGGTGCAAACAATAGCCAA
CGTTGGCTTGAATTTCAAGCGCGTGTACAAACTTGTCATTTTTCTTACGGTAAAAAACAACGCATTCAAT
TAGCCAAATTAGACGATGAAACCGAAAAAGGATTTTTAGAACGCAATCTAAATGATACGCGGTATATTGC
TCGTTTTATGTGTCAATTTGTCCAAGAAAATTTATATTTGACAGGTAAAGGAAAACGTCTTGTTTTTGCA
TCAAACGGCGGAATGACCGCAACATTGAGAAATTTATGGGGTTTGAGAAAAGTCCGTGAAGACAACGACC
GCCATCATGCTCTTGATGCGATTGTGGTGGCGTGTTCCACTGCTTCTATGCAACAAAAAATAACCAAAGC
ATTTCAACGCCATGAAAGCATTGAATATGTGGATACCGAAACGGGCGAAGTAAAATTTCGTATTCCACAG
CCTTGGGATTTTTTCCGTCAGGAAGTGATGATTCGTGTGTTCAGCGACCAACCGTGTGAAGATTTGGTAG
AAAAATTGTCGGCTCGTCCCGAAGCTTTGCATGACAACGTAACGCCTTTATTTGTCTCGCGTGCACCAAA
TCGCAAAATGTCGGGGCAAGGGCATTTGGAAACCATCAAATCTGCAAAAAGGCTGTCTGAAGAAAACAGT
ATGGTTAAAAAACCATTAACCACATTGAAATTAAAAGATATTCCAGAAATCGTAGGCTACCCGAGTCGTG
AACCTCAATTGTATGCCGCATTGAAAACACGTTTAGAAACGCATGATGATGACCCAATTAAAGCCTTTGC
CAAACCCTTTTACAAACCCAATAAAAATGGTGAATTGGGGGCGTTGGTTCGATCGGTGCGTGTGAAAGGT
GTACAAAATACGGGTGTAATGGTTCATGATGGCAAAGGCATTGCCGATAATGCCACAATGGTTCGTGTTG
ATGTCTATACCAAAGCGGGCAAAAATTACCTTGTTCCTGTGTATGTTTGGCAGGTGGCTCAAGGAATTTT
GCCAAATCGGGCGGTTACTTCTGGCAAAAGTGAAGCAGATTGGGATTTAATTGATGAAAGTTTTGAATTT
AAATTTTCGCTGTCTCGTGGGGATTTAGTGGAAATGATTAGCAATAAAGGAAGAATTTTTGGTTATTACA
ATGGGTTAGATCGTGCAAATGGAAGTATTGGGATTCGTGAACATGATTTGGAAAAGTCCAAAGGAAAAGA
TGGTGTTCATCGTGTTGGCGTGAAAACCGCCACCGCATTCAACAAATACCACGTTGACCCACTTGGTAAA
GAAATTCATCGGTGTTCATCTGAACCACGCCCCACATTAAAAATCAAATCCAAGAAATAAAACATTGGAA
GTGGATAACGGATCCGAATTCGAGCTCCGTCGACAAGCTTGCGGCCGCACTCGAGCACCACCACCACCAC
CACTGAGATCCGGCTGCTAACAAAGCCCGAAAGGAAGCTGAGTTGGCTGCTGCCACCGCTGAGCAATAAC
TAGCATAACCCCTTGGGGCCTCTAAACGGGTCTTGAGGGGTTTTTTGCTGAAAGGAGGAACTATATCCGG
ATTGGCGAATGGG
[124 nt withheld, positions 4844-4967]
C
[91 nt withheld, positions 4969-5059]
AGGGTGATGGTTCACATTAACGCTTACAATTTAGGTGGCACTTTTCGGGGAAATGTGCGCGGAACCCCTA
TTTGTTTATTTTTCTAAATACATTCAAATATGTATCCGCTCATGAGACAATAACCCTGATAAATGCTTCA
ATAATTTGAAAAAGGAAGAGTATGAGTATTCAACATTTCCGTGTCGCCCTTATTCCCTTTTTTGCGGCAT
TTTGCCTTCCTGTTTTTGCTCACCCAGAAACGCTGGTGAAAGTAAAAGATGCTGAAGATCAGTTGGGTGC
ACGAGTGGGTTACATCGAACTGGATCTCAACAGCGGTAAGATCCTTGAGAGTTTTCGCCCCGAAGAACGT
TTTCCAATGATGAGCACTTTTAAAGTTCTGCTATGTGGCGCGGTATTATCCCGTATTGACGCCGGGCAAG
AGCAACTCGGTCGCCGCATACACTATTCTCAGAATGACTTGGTTGAGTACTCACCAGTCACAGAAAAGCA
TCTTACGGATGGCATGACAGTAAGAGAATTATGCAGTGCTGCCATAACCATGAGTGATAACACTGCGGCC
AACTTACTTCTGACAACGATCGGAGGACCGAAGGAGCTAACCGCTTTTTTGCACAACATGGGGGATCATG
TAACTCGCCTTGATCGTTGGGAACCGGAGCTGAATGAAGCCATACCAAACGACGAGCGTGACACCACGAT
GCCTGCAGCAATGGCAACAACGTTGCGCAAACTATTAACTGGCGAACTACTTACTCTAGCTTCCCGGCAA
CAATTAATAGACTGGATGGAGGCGGATAAAGTTGCAGGACCACTTCTGCGCTCGGCCCTTCCGGCTGGCT
GGTTTATTGCTGATAAATCTGGAGCCGGTGAGCGTGGGTCTCGCGGTATCATTGCAGCACTGGGGCCAGA
TGGTAAGCCCTCCCGTATCGTAGTTATCTACACGACGGGGAGTCAGGCAACTATGGATGAACGAAATAGA
CAGATCGCTGAGATAGGTGCCTCACTGATTAAGCATTGGTAACTGTCAGACCAAGTTTACTCATATATAC
TTTAGATTGATTTAAAACTTCATTTTTAATTTAAAAGGATCTAGGTGAAGATCCTTTTTGATAATCTCAT
GACCAAAATCCCTTAACGTGAGTTTTCGTTCCACTGAGCGTCAGACCCCGTAGAAAAGATCAAAGGATCT
TCTTGAGATCCTTTTTTTCTGCGCGTAATCTGCTGCTTGCAAACAAAAAAACCACCGCTACCAGCGGTGG
TTTGTTTGCCGGATCAAGAGCTACCAACTCTTTTTCCGAAGGTAACTGGCTTCAGCAGAGCGCAGATACC
AAATACTGTCCTTCTAGTGTAGCCGTAGTTAGGCCACCACTTCAAGAACTCTGTAGCACCGCCTACATAC
CTCGCTCTGCTAATCCTGTTACCAGTGGCTGCTGCCAGTGGCGATAAGTCGTGTCTTACCGGGTTGGACT
CAAGACGATAGTTACCGGATAAGGCGCAGCGGTCGGGCTGAACGGGGGGTTCGTGCACACAGCCCAGCTT
GGAGCGAACGACCTACACCGAACTGAGATACCTACAGCGTGAGCTATGAGAAAGCGCCACGCTTCCCGAA
GGGAGAAAGGCGGACAGGTATCCGGTAAGCGGCAGGGTCGGAACAGGAGAGCGCACGAGGGAGCTTCCAG
GGGGAAACGCCTGGTATCTTTATAGTCCTGTCGGGTTTCGCCACCTCTGACTTGAGCGTCGATTTTTGTG
ATGCTCGTCAGGGGGGCGGAGCCTATGGAAAAACGCCAGCAACGCGGCCTTTTTACGGTTCCTGGCCTTT
TGCTGGCCTTTTGCTCACATGTTCTTTCTTGCGTTATCCCCTGATTCTGTGGATAACCGTATTACCGCCT
TTGAGTGAGCTGATACCGCTCGCCGCAGCCGAACGACCGAGCGCAGCGAGTCAGTGAGCGAGGAAGCGGA
AGAGCGCCTGATGCGGTATTTTCTCCTTACGCATCTGTGCGGTATTTCACACCGCAATGGTGCACTCTCA
GTACAATCTGCTCTGATGCCGCATAGTTAAGCCAGTATACACTCCGCTATCGCTACGTGACTGGGTCATG
GCTGCGCCCCGACACCCGCCAACACCCGCTGACGCGCCCTGACGGGCTTGTCTGCTCCCGGCATCCGCTT
ACAGACAAGCTGTGACCGTCTCCGGGAGCTGCATGTGTCAGAGGTTTTCACCGTCATCACCGAAACGCGC
GAGGCAGCTGCGGTAAAGCTCATCAGCGTGGTCGTGAAGCGATTCACAGATGTCTGCCTGTTCATCCGCG
TCCAGCTCGTTGAGTTTCTCCAGAAGCGTTAATGTCTGGCTTCTGATAAAGCGGGCCATGTTAAGGGCGG
TTTTTTCCTGTTTGGTCACTGATGCCTCCGTGTAAGGGGGATTTCTGTTCATGGGGGTAATGATACCGAT
GAAACGAGAGAGGATGCTCACGATACGGGTTACTGATGATGAACATGCCCGGTTACTGGAACGTTGTGAG
GGTAAACAACTGGCGGTATGGATGCGGCGGGACCAGAGAAAAATCACTCAGGGTCAATGCCAGCGCTTCG
TTAATACAGATGTAGGTGTTCCACAGGGTAGCCAGCAGCATCCTGCGATGCAGATCCGGAACATAATGGT
GCAGGGCGCTGACTTCCGCGTTTCCAGACTTTACGAAACACGGAAACCGAAGACCATTCATGTTGTTGCT
CAGGTCGCAGACGTTTTGCAGCAGCAGTTGCTTCACGTTCGCTCGCGTATCGGTGATTCATTCTGCTAAC
CAGTAAGGCAACCCCGCCAGCCTAGCCGGGTCCTCAACGACAGGAGCACGATCATGCGCACCCGTGGGGC
CGCCATGCCGGCGATAATGGCCTGCTTCTCGCCGAAACGTTTGGTGGCGGGACCAGTGACGAAGGCTTGA
GCGAGGGCGTGCAAGATTCCGAATACCGCAAGCGACAGGCCGATCATCGTCGCGCTCCAGCGAAAGCGGT
CCTCGCCGAAAATGACCCAGAGCGCTGCCGGCACCTGTCCTACGAGTTGCATGATAAAGAAGACAGTCAT
AAGTGCGGCGACGATAGTCATGCCCCGCGCCCACCGGAAGGAGCTGACTGGGTTGAAGGCTCTCAAGGGC
ATCGGTCGAGATCCCGGTGCCTAATGAGTGAGCTAACTTACATTAATTGCGTTGCGCTCACTGCCCGCTT
TCCAGTCGGGAAACCTGTCGTGCCAGCTGCATTAATGAATCGGCCAACGCGCGGGGAGAGGCGGTTTGCG
TATTGGGCGCCAGGGTGGTTTTTCTTTTCACCAGTGAGACGGGCAACAGCTGATTGCCCTTCACCGCCTG
GCCCTGAGAGAGTTGCAGCAAGCGGTCCACGCTGGTTTGCCCCAGCAGGCGAAAATCCTGTTTGATGG
Features (pLannotate 1.2.2; 19 found; start..end, strand, type, name):
    863..940     -  promoter       lacI promoter: lacI
    948..1227    -  CDS            TcR (fragment): tetracycline efflux protein; tet; confers resistance to tetracycline
   1253..1271    +  promoter       T7 promoter: promoter for bacteriophage T7 RNA polymerase
   1272..1296    +  protein_bind   lac operator: The lac repressor binds to the lac operator to inhibit transcription in E. coli. This inhibition can be relieved by adding lactose or isopropyl-β-D-thiogalactopyranoside (IPTG). lac repressor encoded by lacI
   1311..1333    +  RBS            RBS: efficient ribosome binding site from bacteriophage T7 gene 10 (Olins and Rangwala, 1989)
   1434..4583    +  CDS            cas9: CAS9_NEIMA - Experimental evidence at protein level: Swiss-Prot protein existence level 1. CRISPR (clustered regularly interspaced short palindromic repeat) is an adaptive immune system that provides protection against mobile genetic elements (viruses, transposable elements and conjugative plasmids). CRISPR clusters contain spacers, sequences complementary to antecedent mobile elements, and target invading nucleic acids. CRISPR clusters are transcribed and processed into CRISPR RNA (crRNA). In type II CRISPR systems correct processing of pre-crRNA requires a trans- encoded small RNA (tracrRNA)
   4676..4693    +  CDS            9xHis (fragment): 9xHis affinity tag
   4703..4752    +  CDS            SET1 (fragment): solubility-enhancement tag derived from T7 phage gene 10B
   4760..4807    +  terminator     T7 terminator: transcription terminator for bacteriophage T7 RNA polymerase
   4844..5074    +  rep_origin     f1 ori (fragment) (sequence partly withheld): f1 bacteriophage origin of replication; arrow indicates direction of (+) strand synthesis
   5117..5220    +  promoter       AmpR promoter: bla
   5221..6081    +  CDS            AmpR: β-lactamase; bla; confers resistance to ampicillin, carbenicillin, and related antibiotics
   6252..6840    +  rep_origin     ori: high-copy-number ColE1/pMB1/pBR322/pUC origin of replication
   7026..7165    -  misc_feature   bom: basis of mobility region from pBR322
   7267..7458    -  CDS            rop: Rop protein, which maintains plasmids at low copy number; rop
   7475..7855    +  CDS            YPB1_ECOLX: Protein predicted: Swiss-Prot protein existence level 4. From Escherichia coli.
   7927..8218    -  CDS            TcR (fragment): tetracycline efflux protein; tet; confers resistance to tetracycline
   8233..8254    -  protein_bind   CAP binding site: CAP binding activates transcription in the presence of cAMP. E. coli catabolite activator protein
   8267..862     -  CDS            lacI (across the origin): lac repressor; lacI; The lac repressor binds to the lac operator to inhibit transcription in E. coli. This inhibition can be relieved by adding lactose or isopropyl-β-D-thiogalactopyranoside (IPTG).
