[The description below was written by a language model from this plasmid's Addgene catalogue record and pLannotate feature annotations shown in this document.]
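Description:
pEJS1027-pMCSG7-SmuCas9 is a bacterial expression plasmid of about 8.5 kb, built on the pMCSG7 backbone, a pET-style T7 vector. It was made to produce a 6xHis-tagged type II-C Cas9 from Simonsiella muelleri in E. coli. The plasmid replicates from a ColE1/pMB1-type origin and retains the pBR322-derived bom site and the rop gene, which tends to moderate copy number; the catalogue lists copy number as unknown. Selection is by ampicillin through the β-lactamase gene under its own promoter. A partial f1 origin and tetracycline-resistance gene fragments are also annotated as backbone remnants and are not expected to be functional.

The roughly 3.2 kb SmuCas9 coding sequence was inserted by Gibson assembly downstream of a T7 promoter, a lac operator and the T7 gene 10 ribosome binding site, and is followed by a T7 terminator. The plasmid also carries lacI with its own promoter. Lac repressor therefore holds transcription off until IPTG is added, and expression requires a host that supplies T7 RNA polymerase. The annotation tool labels the open reading frame by its similarity to Neisseria meningitidis Cas9, a related type II-C enzyme, but the catalogue identifies it as the S. muelleri orthologue. A six-histidine stretch is annotated downstream of the Cas9 region, just before the terminator. The roughly 100 bp between the ribosome binding site and the annotated Cas9 match is unannotated, so the exact tag position relative to the reading frame cannot be determined from the tables. The depositor and sequencing-derived records show the same features and differ by only a few bases in length. The His tag allows affinity purification of recombinant SmuCas9, and the associated work concerns Cas9 inhibition by the anti-CRISPR proteins AcrIIC4 and AcrIIC5.
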