Addgene plasmid #121541: pEJS1027-pMCSG7-SmuCas9
Purpose: Expresses a 6X-His tagged type II-C Cas9 from S. muelleri in bacterial cells
Depositing lab: Erik Sontheimer. Depositing organization: University of Massachusetts, Worcester. Publication: Potent Cas9 Inhibition in Bacterial and Human Cells by AcrIIC4 and AcrIIC5 Anti-CRISPR Proteins. Lee J, Mir A, Edraki A, Garcia B, Amrani N, Lou HE, Gainetdinov I, Pawluk A, Ibraheim R, Gao XD, Liu P, Davidson AR, Maxwell KL, Sontheimer EJ. MBio. 2018 Dec 4;9(6). pii: mBio.02321-18. doi: 10.1128/mBio.02321-18. PubMed 30514786.
Backbone
  Vector backbone: pMCSG7
  Backbone size w/o insert (bp): 5292
  Total vector size (bp): 8490
  Vector type: Bacterial Expression
Growth in bacteria
  Bacterial resistance: Ampicillin, 100 μg/mL
  Growth temperature: 37°C
  Growth strain: DH5alpha
  Copy number: Unknown
Gene/Insert
  Gene/Insert name: SmuCas9
  Species: Simonsiella muelleri
  Insert size (bp): 3198
  Cloning method: Gibson Cloning
  Sequencing primers: 5′ TAATACGACTCACTATAGG; 3′ GCTAGTTATTGCTCAGCGG
Terms and licenses: Academic/Nonprofit Terms; Industry Terms: Not Available to Industry
How to cite: pEJS1027-pMCSG7-SmuCas9 was a gift from Erik Sontheimer (Addgene plasmid # 121541 ; http://n2t.net/addgene:121541 ; RRID:Addgene_121541)
